Addgene plasmid #215041: pcDNA3.1_V5-TWIST1_L138Y
Purpose: Mammalian expression of human TWIST1 (with L138Y mutation)
Depositing lab: Joanna Wysocka. Depositing organization: Stanford University. Publication: DNA-guided transcription factor cooperativity shapes face and limb mesenchyme. Kim S, Morgunova E, Naqvi S, Goovaerts S, Bader M, Koska M, Popov A, Luong C, Pogson A, Swigut T, Claes P, Taipale J, Wysocka J. Cell. 2024 Feb 1;187(3):692-711.e26. doi: 10.1016/j.cell.2023.12.032. Epub 2024 Jan 22. PubMed 38262408.
Backbone
  Vector backbone: pcDNA3.1
  Backbone manufacturer: Invitrogen
  Backbone size w/o insert (bp): 5366
  Vector type: Mammalian Expression
  Selectable markers: Neomycin (select with G418)
Growth in bacteria
  Bacterial resistance: Ampicillin, 100 μg/mL
  Growth temperature: 37°C
  Growth strain: DH5alpha
  Copy number: High Copy
Gene/Insert
  Gene/Insert name: twist family bHLH transcription factor 1 (alt name: TWIST1)
  Species: H. sapiens (human)
  Insert size (bp): 651
  Mutation: L138Y
  Entrez Gene: TWIST1 (a.k.a. ACS3, BPES2, BPES3, CRS, CRS1, CSO, SCS, SWCOS, TWIST, bHLHa38)
  Promoter: CMV
  Tag / fusion protein: V5 (N terminal on insert)
  Cloning method: Gibson Cloning
  Sequencing primers: 5′ TACGACTCACTATAGGGAGACCC; 3′ GAGGGGCAAACAACAGATGG
Terms and licenses: Academic/Nonprofit Terms; Industry Terms: Not Available to Industry
How to cite: pcDNA3.1_V5-TWIST1_L138Y was a gift from Joanna Wysocka (Addgene plasmid # 215041 ; http://n2t.net/addgene:215041 ; RRID:Addgene_215041)
