[The description below was written by a language model from this plasmid's Addgene catalogue record and pLannotate feature annotations shown in this document.]
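Description:
pcDNA3.1_V5-TWIST1_L138Y is a mammalian expression plasmid built on the Invitrogen pcDNA3.1 backbone for producing a point-mutant form of the human bHLH transcription factor TWIST1. It is maintained in E. coli as a high-copy plasmid through a ColE1/pUC-type origin and selected with ampicillin via the β-lactamase gene. An f1 origin is also present, a standard backbone element that permits single-stranded DNA production. For mammalian cells, the backbone carries a neomycin phosphotransferase cassette driven by the SV40 enhancer/early promoter and terminated by the SV40 polyadenylation signal, so stable transfectants can be selected with G418.

The payload is the human TWIST1 coding sequence carrying the L138Y substitution, inserted by Gibson cloning and fused at its N terminus to a V5 epitope tag, which allows detection or immunoprecipitation with anti-V5 antibodies. Transcription is driven by the human CMV immediate-early enhancer and promoter and terminated by the bovine growth hormone polyadenylation signal. A T7 promoter sits between the CMV promoter and the insert, which could support in vitro transcription. The automated feature table annotates the TWIST1 open reading frame but not the V5 tag as a separate feature. The tag presumably lies in the unannotated stretch just upstream of the annotated coding region. Several small fragment annotations (HIV-1 LTR, ble, lacI, bom) are short matches within backbone sequence rather than functional elements.

The record gives the purpose simply as mammalian expression of TWIST1 L138Y. It does not state the functional consequence of the mutation, though the associated publication concerns DNA-guided transcription factor cooperativity in face and limb mesenchyme.
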