Features (pLannotate 1.2.2; 20 found; start..end, strand, type, name):
    171..1031    -  CDS            AmpR: β-lactamase; bla; confers resistance to ampicillin, carbenicillin, and related antibiotics
   1032..1136    -  promoter       AmpR promoter: bla
   1195..1247    -  misc_feature   bom (fragment): basis of mobility region from pBR322
   1402..1781    +  enhancer       CMV enhancer: human cytomegalovirus immediate early enhancer
   1782..1985    +  promoter       CMV promoter: human cytomegalovirus (CMV) immediate early promoter
   1981..2014    +  LTR            5' LTR (truncated) (fragment): truncated 5' long terminal repeat (LTR) from HIV-1
   2030..2048    +  promoter       T7 promoter: promoter for bacteriophage T7 RNA polymerase
   2156..2755    +  CDS            TWIST1: TWST1_HUMAN - Also known as BHLHA38, TWIST. Experimental evidence at protein level: Swiss-Prot protein existence level 1. Acts as a transcriptional regulator. Inhibits myogenesis by sequestrating E proteins, inhibiting trans-activation by MEF2, and inhibiting DNA-binding by MYOD1 through physical interaction. This interaction probably involves the basic domains of both proteins. Also represses expression of proinflammatory cytokines such as TNFA and IL1B. Regulates cranial suture patterning and fusion. Activates transcription as a heterodimer with E proteins. Regulates gene expression differen
   2781..3005    +  polyA_signal   bGH poly(A) signal: bovine growth hormone polyadenylation signal
   3009..3030    +  promoter       SV40 promoter (fragment): SV40 enhancer and early promoter
   3051..3479    +  rep_origin     f1 ori (sequence partly withheld): f1 bacteriophage origin of replication; arrow indicates direction of (+) strand synthesis
   3493..3822    +  promoter       SV40 promoter: SV40 enhancer and early promoter
   3889..4680    +  CDS            neo: KKA2_KLEPN - Also known as kan, nptII. Experimental evidence at protein level: Swiss-Prot protein existence level 1. Resistance to kanamycin, neomycin, paromomycin, ribostamycin, butirosin and gentamicin B. From Klebsiella pneumoniae.
   4704..4862    +  CDS            ble (fragment): BLE_KLEPN - Experimental evidence at protein level: Swiss-Prot protein existence level 1. Binding protein with a strong affinity to the bleomycin family of antibiotics. Binds to CL990; an antimitotic-antibiotic compound. From Klebsiella pneumoniae.
   4857..4978    +  polyA_signal   SV40 poly(A) signal: SV40 polyadenylation signal
   5051..5067    -  protein_bind   lac operator: The lac repressor binds to the lac operator to inhibit transcription in E. coli. This inhibition can be relieved by adding lactose or isopropyl-β-D-thiogalactopyranoside (IPTG). lac repressor encoded by lacI
   5075..5105    -  promoter       lac promoter: promoter for the E. coli lac operon
   5120..5141    -  protein_bind   CAP binding site: CAP binding activates transcription in the presence of cAMP. E. coli catabolite activator protein
   5154..5246    -  CDS            lacI (fragment): lac repressor; lacI; The lac repressor binds to the lac operator to inhibit transcription in E. coli. This inhibition can be relieved by adding lactose or isopropyl-β-D-thiogalactopyranoside (IPTG).
   5429..6017    -  rep_origin     ori: high-copy-number ColE1/pMB1/pBR322/pUC origin of replication
>Addgene plasmid #215041 | pcDNA3.1_V5-TWIST1_L138Y | addgene full sequence | sequence record 426104 | Addgene NGS Result
GAAGATCCTTTGATCTTTTCTACGGGGTCTGACGCTCAGTGGAACGAAAACTCACGTTAAGGGATTTTGG
TCATGAGATTATCAAAAAGGATCTTCACCTAGATCCTTTTAAATTAAAAATGAAGTTTTAAATCAATCTA
AAGTATATATGAGTAAACTTGGTCTGACAGTTACCAATGCTTAATCAGTGAGGCACCTATCTCAGCGATC
TGTCTATTTCGTTCATCCATAGTTGCCTGACTCCCCGTCGTGTAGATAACTACGATACGGGAGGGCTTAC
CATCTGGCCCCAGTGCTGCAATGATACCGCGAGACCCACGCTCACCGGCTCCAGATTTATCAGCAATAAA
CCAGCCAGCCGGAAGGGCCGAGCGCAGAAGTGGTCCTGCAACTTTATCCGCCTCCATCCAGTCTATTAAT
TGTTGCCGGGAAGCTAGAGTAAGTAGTTCGCCAGTTAATAGTTTGCGCAACGTTGTTGCCATTGCTACAG
GCATCGTGGTGTCACGCTCGTCGTTTGGTATGGCTTCATTCAGCTCCGGTTCCCAACGATCAAGGCGAGT
TACATGATCCCCCATGTTGTGCAAAAAAGCGGTTAGCTCCTTCGGTCCTCCGATCGTTGTCAGAAGTAAG
TTGGCCGCAGTGTTATCACTCATGGTTATGGCAGCACTGCATAATTCTCTTACTGTCATGCCATCCGTAA
GATGCTTTTCTGTGACTGGTGAGTACTCAACCAAGTCATTCTGAGAATAGTGTATGCGGCGACCGAGTTG
CTCTTGCCCGGCGTCAATACGGGATAATACCGCGCCACATAGCAGAACTTTAAAAGTGCTCATCATTGGA
AAACGTTCTTCGGGGCGAAAACTCTCAAGGATCTTACCGCTGTTGAGATCCAGTTCGATGTAACCCACTC
GTGCACCCAACTGATCTTCAGCATCTTTTACTTTCACCAGCGTTTCTGGGTGAGCAAAAACAGGAAGGCA
AAATGCCGCAAAAAAGGGAATAAGGGCGACACGGAAATGTTGAATACTCATACTCTTCCTTTTTCAATAT
TATTGAAGCATTTATCAGGGTTATTGTCTCATGAGCGGATACATATTTGAATGTATTTAGAAAAATAAAC
AAATAGGGGTTCCGCGCACATTTCCCCGAAAAGTGCCACCTGACGTCGACGGATCGGGAGATCTCCCGAT
CCCCTATGGTGCACTCTCAGTACAATCTGCTCTGATGCCGCATAGTTAAGCCAGTATCTGCTCCCTGCTT
GTGTGTTGGAGGTCGCTGAGTAGTGCGCGAGCAAAATTTAAGCTACAACAAGGCAAGGCTTGACCGACAA
TTGCATGAAGAATCTGCTTAGGGTTAGGCGTTTTGCGCTGCTTCGCGATGTACGGGCCAGATATACGCGT
TGACATTGATTATTGACTAGTTATTAATAGTAATCAATTACGGGGTCATTAGTTCATAGCCCATATATGG
AGTTCCGCGTTACATAACTTACGGTAAATGGCCCGCCTGGCTGACCGCCCAACGACCCCCGCCCATTGAC
GTCAATAATGACGTATGTTCCCATAGTAACGCCAATAGGGACTTTCCATTGACGTCAATGGGTGGAGTAT
TTACGGTAAACTGCCCACTTGGCAGTACATCAAGTGTATCATATGCCAAGTACGCCCCCTATTGACGTCA
ATGACGGTAAATGGCCCGCCTGGCATTATGCCCAGTACATGACCTTATGGGACTTTCCTACTTGGCAGTA
CATCTACGTATTAGTCATCGCTATTACCATGGTGATGCGGTTTTGGCAGTACATCAATGGGCGTGGATAG
CGGTTTGACTCACGGGGATTTCCAAGTCTCCACCCCATTGACGTCAATGGGAGTTTGTTTTGGCACCAAA
ATCAACGGGACTTTCCAAAATGTCGTAACAACTCCGCCCCATTGACGCAAATGGGCGGTAGGCGTGTACG
GTGGGAGGTCTATATAAGCAGAGCTCTCTGGCTAACTAGAGAACCCACTGCTTACTGGCTTATCGAAATT
AATACGACTCACTATAGGGAGACCCAAGCTGGCTAGCGTTTAAACTTAAGCTTGGTACCGAGCTCGGATC
CGCCACCATGATGGGCAAGCCCATCCCCAACCCCCTGCTGGGCCTGGACAGCACCCAGGACGTGTCCAGC
TCGCCAGTCTCGCCGGCCGACGACAGCCTGAGCAACAGCGAGGAAGAGCCAGACCGGCAGCAGCCGCCGA
GCGGCAAGCGCGGGGGACGCAAGCGGCGCAGCAGCAGGCGCAGCGCGGGCGGCGGCGCGGGGCCCGGCGG
AGCCGCGGGTGGGGGCGTCGGAGGCGGCGACGAGCCGGGCAGCCCGGCCCAGGGCAAGCGCGGCAAGAAG
TCTGCGGGCTGTGGCGGCGGCGGCGGCGCGGGCGGCGGCGGCGGCAGCAGCAGCGGCGGCGGGAGTCCGC
AGTCTTACGAGGAGCTGCAGACGCAGCGGGTCATGGCCAACGTGCGGGAGCGCCAGCGCACCCAGTCGCT
GAACGAGGCGTTCGCCGCGCTGCGGAAGATCATCCCCACGTATCCCTCGGACAAGCTGAGCAAGATTCAG
ACCCTCAAGCTGGCGGCCAGGTACATCGACTTCCTCTACCAGGTCCTCCAGAGCGACGAGCTGGACTCCA
AGATGGCAAGCTGCAGCTATGTGGCTCACGAGCGGCTCAGCTACGCCTTCTCGGTCTGGAGGATGGAGGG
GGCCTGGTCCATGTCCGCGTCCCACTGATAAACCCGCTGATCAGCCTCGACTGTGCCTTCTAGTTGCCAG
CCATCTGTTGTTTGCCCCTCCCCCGTGCCTTCCTTGACCCTGGAAGGTGCCACTCCCACTGTCCTTTCCT
AATAAAATGAGGAAATTGCATCGCATTGTCTGAGTAGGTGTCATTCTATTCTGGGGGGTGGGGTGGGGCA
GGACAGCAAGGGGGAGGATTGGGAAGACAATAGCAGGCATGCTGGGGATGCGGTGGGCTCTATGGCTTCT
GAGGCGGAAAGAACCAGCTGGGGCTCTAGGGGGTATCCCC
[124 nt withheld, positions 3051-3174]
C
[91 nt withheld, positions 3176-3266]
A
[49 nt withheld, positions 3268-3316]
CCTTTGACGTTGGAGTCCACGTTCTTT
[37 nt withheld, positions 3344-3380]
ACCCTATCTCGGTCTATTCTTTTGATTTATAAGGGATTTTGCCGATTTCGGCCTATTGGTTAAAAAATGA
GCTGATTTAACAAAAATTTAACGCGAATTAATTCTGTGGAATGTGTGTCAGTTAGGGTGTGGAAAGTCCC
CAGGCTCCCCAGCAGGCAGAAGTATGCAAAGCATGCATCTCAATTAGTCAGCAACCAGGTGTGGAAAGTC
CCCAGGCTCCCCAGCAGGCAGAAGTATGCAAAGCATGCATCTCAATTAGTCAGCAACCATAGTCCCGCCC
CTAACTCCGCCCATCCCGCCCCTAACTCCGCCCAGTTCCGCCCATTCTCCGCCCCATGGCTGACTAATTT
TTTTTATTTATGCAGAGGCCGAGGCCGCCTCTGCCTCTGAGCTATTCCAGAAGTAGTGAGGAGGCTTTTT
TGGAGGCCTAGGCTTTTGCAAAAAGCTCCCGGGAGCTTGTATATCCATTTTCGGATCTGATCAAGAGACA
GGATGAGGATCGTTTCGCATGATTGAACAAGATGGATTGCACGCAGGTTCTCCGGCCGCTTGGGTGGAGA
GGCTATTCGGCTATGACTGGGCACAACAGACAATCGGCTGCTCTGATGCCGCCGTGTTCCGGCTGTCAGC
GCAGGGGCGCCCGGTTCTTTTTGTCAAGACCGACCTGTCCGGTGCCCTGAATGAACTGCAGGACGAGGCA
GCGCGGCTATCGTGGCTGGCCACGACGGGCGTTCCTTGCGCAGCTGTGCTCGACGTTGTCACTGAAGCGG
GAAGGGACTGGCTGCTATTGGGCGAAGTGCCGGGGCAGGATCTCCTGTCATCTCACCTTGCTCCTGCCGA
GAAAGTATCCATCATGGCTGATGCAATGCGGCGGCTGCATACGCTTGATCCGGCTACCTGCCCATTCGAC
CACCAAGCGAAACATCGCATCGAGCGAGCACGTACTCGGATGGAAGCCGGTCTTGTCGATCAGGATGATC
TGGACGAAGAGCATCAGGGGCTCGCGCCAGCCGAACTGTTCGCCAGGCTCAAGGCGCGCATGCCCGACGG
CGAGGATCTCGTCGTGACCCATGGCGATGCCTGCTTGCCGAATATCATGGTGGAAAATGGCCGCTTTTCT
GGATTCATCGACTGTGGCCGGCTGGGTGTGGCGGACCGCTATCAGGACATAGCGTTGGCTACCCGTGATA
TTGCTGAAGAGCTTGGCGGCGAATGGGCTGACCGCTTCCTCGTGCTTTACGGTATCGCCGCTCCCGATTC
GCAGCGCATCGCCTTCTATCGCCTTCTTGACGAGTTCTTCTGAGCGGGACTCTGGGGTTCGAAATGACCG
ACCAAGCGACGCCCAACCTGCCATCACGAGATTTCGATTCCACCGCCGCCTTCTATGAAAGGTTGGGCTT
CGGAATCGTTTTCCGGGACGCCGGCTGGATGATCCTCCAGCGCGGGGATCTCATGCTGGAGTTCTTCGCC
CACCCCAACTTGTTTATTGCAGCTTATAATGGTTACAAATAAAGCAATAGCATCACAAATTTCACAAATA
AAGCATTTTTTTCACTGCATTCTAGTTGTGGTTTGTCCAAACTCATCAATGTATCTTATCATGTCTGTAT
ACCGTCGACCTCTAGCTAGAGCTTGGCGTAATCATGGTCATAGCTGTTTCCTGTGTGAAATTGTTATCCG
CTCACAATTCCACACAACATACGAGCCGGAAGCATAAAGTGTAAAGCCTGGGGTGCCTAATGAGTGAGCT
AACTCACATTAATTGCGTTGCGCTCACTGCCCGCTTTCCAGTCGGGAAACCTGTCGTGCCAGCTGCATTA
ATGAATCGGCCAACGCGCGGGGAGAGGCGGTTTGCGTATTGGGCGCTCTTCCGCTTCCTCGCTCACTGAC
TCGCTGCGCTCGGTCGTTCGGCTGCGGCGAGCGGTATCAGCTCACTCAAAGGCGGTAATACGGTTATCCA
CAGAATCAGGGGATAACGCAGGAAAGAACATGTGAGCAAAAGGCCAGCAAAAGGCCAGGAACCGTAAAAA
GGCCGCGTTGCTGGCGTTTTTCCATAGGCTCCGCCCCCCTGACGAGCATCACAAAAATCGACGCTCAAGT
CAGAGGTGGCGAAACCCGACAGGACTATAAAGATACCAGGCGTTTCCCCCTGGAAGCTCCCTCGTGCGCT
CTCCTGTTCCGACCCTGCCGCTTACCGGATACCTGTCCGCCTTTCTCCCTTCGGGAAGCGTGGCGCTTTC
TCATAGCTCACGCTGTAGGTATCTCAGTTCGGTGTAGGTCGTTCGCTCCAAGCTGGGCTGTGTGCACGAA
CCCCCCGTTCAGCCCGACCGCTGCGCCTTATCCGGTAACTATCGTCTTGAGTCCAACCCGGTAAGACACG
ACTTATCGCCACTGGCAGCAGCCACTGGTAACAGGATTAGCAGAGCGAGGTATGTAGGCGGTGCTACAGA
GTTCTTGAAGTGGTGGCCTAACTACGGCTACACTAGAAGAACAGTATTTGGTATCTGCGCTCTGCTGAAG
CCAGTTACCTTCGGAAAAAGAGTTGGTAGCTCTTGATCCGGCAAACAAACCACCGCTGGTAGCGGTGGTT
TTTTTGTTTGCAAGCAGCAGATTACGCGCAGAAAAAAAGGATCTCAA
